Addgene plasmid #193193: pDY1461_SERPINA1_CCA32_5avidity Cre
Purpose: Express Cre conditional upon RNA transcript
Depositing lab: Omar Abudayyeh & Jonathan Gootenberg. Depositing organization: Massachusetts Institute of Technology. Publication: Programmable eukaryotic protein synthesis with RNA sensors by harnessing ADAR. Jiang K, Koob J, Chen XD, Krajeski RN, Zhang Y, Volf V, Zhou W, Sgrizzi SR, Villiger L, Gootenberg JS, Chen F, Abudayyeh OO. Nat Biotechnol. 2022 Oct 27. pii: 10.1038/s41587-022-01534-5. doi: 10.1038/s41587-022-01534-5. PubMed 36302988.
Backbone
  Vector backbone: pBR322
  Vector type: Mammalian Expression
Growth in bacteria
  Bacterial resistance: Ampicillin, 100 μg/mL
  Growth temperature: 37°C
  Growth strain: NEB Stable
  Copy number: High Copy
Gene/Insert
  Gene/Insert name: Cre
  Species: Synthetic
  Cloning method: Gibson Cloning
Terms and licenses: Academic/Nonprofit Terms; Industry Terms: Not Available to Industry
Depositor comments: Please visit https://doi.org/10.1101/2022.01.26.477951 for bioRxiv preprint.
How to cite: pDY1461_SERPINA1_CCA32_5avidity Cre was a gift from Omar Abudayyeh & Jonathan Gootenberg (Addgene plasmid # 193193 ; http://n2t.net/addgene:193193 ; RRID:Addgene_193193)
