[The description below was written by a language model from this plasmid's Addgene catalogue record and pLannotate feature annotations shown in this document.]
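Description:
pDY1461_SERPINA1_CCA32_5avidity Cre is an 8.5 kb mammalian expression plasmid designed to express Cre recombinase only when a particular RNA transcript is present. It is catalogued on a pBR322 backbone. It replicates in E. coli from a high-copy ColE1/pMB1-type origin and is selected with ampicillin through the bla gene under its own promoter. Fragments of lacI, the lac promoter/operator, lacZα, bom and rop are also annotated, but these are backbone remnants with no apparent role in the design.

The payload consists of two divergent mammalian transcription units. In one direction, the EF-1α promoter drives mCherry, followed by an unannotated stretch of about 340 nt, then a Cre coding sequence and a synthetic poly(A) signal. The plasmid name and the associated publication on ADAR-based RNA sensors suggest that this gap holds a guide sequence complementary to SERPINA1 mRNA. In that kind of sensor, an in-frame stop codon blocks translation of the downstream payload until the guide pairs with its target and ADAR edits the stop codon away. The record does not annotate this region, and it does not define "CCA32" or "5avidity", so the arrangement is an inference from the name and stated purpose. Under this reading, mCherry would be translated constitutively and mark transfected cells, while Cre would report detection of the transcript.

In the opposite direction, the CMV enhancer and promoter drive a mammalian codon-optimised secreted Cypridina luciferase with its own synthetic poly(A) signal, probably as a constitutive normalisation control. The construct suits transfection experiments that link SERPINA1 transcript sensing to Cre-mediated recombination at loxP sites.
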