Features (pLannotate 1.2.2; 22 found; start..end, strand, type, name):
      4..96      +  CDS            lacI (fragment): lac repressor; lacI; The lac repressor binds to the lac operator to inhibit transcription in E. coli. This inhibition can be relieved by adding lactose or isopropyl-β-D-thiogalactopyranoside (IPTG).
    109..130     +  protein_bind   CAP binding site: CAP binding activates transcription in the presence of cAMP. E. coli catabolite activator protein
    145..175     +  promoter       lac promoter: promoter for the E. coli lac operon
    183..199     +  protein_bind   lac operator: The lac repressor binds to the lac operator to inhibit transcription in E. coli. This inhibition can be relieved by adding lactose or isopropyl-β-D-thiogalactopyranoside (IPTG). lac repressor encoded by lacI
    237..285     -  polyA_signal   poly(A) signal: synthetic polyadenylation signal
    287..1947    -  CDS            CLuc (fragment): secreted Cypridina luciferase contains 30 codon substitutions for efficient translation in mammalian cells
   1973..1991    -  promoter       T7 promoter: promoter for bacteriophage T7 RNA polymerase
   2007..2040    -  LTR            5' LTR (truncated) (fragment): truncated 5' long terminal repeat (LTR) from HIV-1
   2036..2239    -  promoter       CMV promoter: human cytomegalovirus (CMV) immediate early promoter
   2240..2619    -  enhancer       CMV enhancer: human cytomegalovirus immediate early enhancer
   2660..2726    +  CDS            small t antigen (fragment): SV40 (simian virus 40) small t antigen
   2733..3911    +  promoter       EF-1α promoter: strong constitutive promoter for human elongation factor EF-1α
   3930..4637    +  CDS            mCherry: mCherry is a basic (constitutively fluorescent) red fluorescent protein published in 2004, derived from Discosoma sp.. It is reported to be a very rapidly-maturing monomer with low acid sensitivity.
   4975..5999    +  CDS            Cre (fragment): site-specific recombinase Cre is a site-specific recombinase from bacteriophage P1. Recombination occurs at loxP sequences.
   6042..6090    +  polyA_signal   poly(A) signal: synthetic polyadenylation signal
   6091..6112    -  misc_feature   MCS (fragment): pUC18/19 multiple cloning site
   6109..6266    +  CDS            lacZα (fragment): LacZα fragment of β-galactosidase; lacZ fragment
   6272..6371    -  misc_feature   bom (fragment): basis of mobility region from pBR322
   6473..6508    -  CDS            rop (fragment): Rop protein, which maintains plasmids at low copy number; rop
   6603..6707    +  promoter       AmpR promoter: bla
   6708..7568    +  CDS            AmpR: β-lactamase; bla; confers resistance to ampicillin, carbenicillin, and related antibiotics
   7739..8327    +  rep_origin     ori: high-copy-number ColE1/pMB1/pBR322/pUC origin of replication
>Addgene plasmid #193193 | pDY1461_SERPINA1_CCA32_5avidity Cre | addgene full sequence | sequence record 377072 | Addgene NGS Result
AGAGCGCCCAATACGCAAACCGCCTCTCCCCGCGCGTTGGCCGATTCATTAATGCAGCTGGCACGACAGG
TTTCCCGACTGGAAAGCGGGCAGTGAGCGCAACGCAATTAATGTGAGTTAGCTCACTCATTAGGCACCCC
AGGCTTTACACTTTATGCTTCCGGCTCGTATGTTGTGTGGAATTGTGAGCGGATAACAATTTCACACAGG
AAACAGCTATGACCATGATTACGCCACACACAAAAAACCAACACACAGATGTAATGAAAATAAAGATATT
TTATTTTATTTGCATTCATCTGGTACTTCTAGGGTGTCTCCATGCTTTATGTAGCATTCTTTCTTGAACT
CCCATGCGTGGTCACAGAAACCCTGTTGTCCCCTCAGGCAATACTCGTACATGCATCGTTCGACACGGTC
AGGCTTGTGGCACACGTTACATTTCTGATCAAGATCACTTTGACCGGCGAAGAGACTATTGCAGAGTCGT
TCAGCTTCAGGTTTCTGTTCTTCGGTGCATCCCGGTGGGTTGGGGGTCAGATCACAGGCTCCTTCAGCAT
CAAAAGAATCATCACTGAAATCCTGGTTGTAGTTACCGCAAATACCGCAAGTCTTACCATCGAATGGATC
TCTAATATGTACGACGAGCAGTTGCTTGAAGTTGAACTTGACCACCAGAGCTTCAGGTAGGATGGCTGTA
GTCAGTATGTCACCATCTTGCCAGTAGATGGAAGTGTTCTGAGAGCTGTACGGGACGGACACGGCTTCTC
CTCCAACCAGAATCTGTTTTCCATCAACAATGAGTTCTACTACAGTCGATTGTTTCCTGATTCGTACTTT
CTCTACTTCAGTGTAAGAGTCAACATTCCTGTGTGAAACCTTCACATCCCAAGTGTTCCAGAAACAGTCG
GCGGCCATAAGAATCTCCTTGCAGGGACCCTGGAATTGGTATCTTGCTTTGTCAAATGTATCGTAGAAAG
TATGTCCAGACAAAACGCAGGTTCCTCTAGTTTCGGGAGCAGCGCACGTCTCCCTGTAGTCAAGCAGCAC
GTGTGAGGCTCGCTCGTCTCCACCCATACAGCGGGCGAAGGCGCAGGAGATGGTGTAGTAGTAGAAGTTG
ATGGGGTTGCGGCAGCTGTCCTTGTACGGCTCCAGAAGACCTTTGCAGTATGCAACGTCATCAGGATTTC
CATAGAGTGGACAACCGTCAAACTCCTGGTTGATCTTAGGCTGAATAGCGAGTTGTTCTGGATCTGAAGT
GAAGTCTGTATCTTCCATCATTTTAAGATCTCCACAGAGGCCAGAGATCATTCCTTTGTTTGCTGTGTCT
GGGGCGATTCTTACAGATCTTCCTCCGAGGATGTCGATCACGATCAGTTTGAAGAACTCAATGACGGTGA
TGTTGAAGCCTGGCATCTCAACAACAGCGATGGTGACCTCGCCGATGGTGTACGGGTTGGCGATGATAGG
GTCAGCTCCACCGTTTACAGTGATGGGATTCTCAGTAGCTTGAGCGATGTCAATGATGTCTCCAGCCACT
TCCAGTCTTGTCTTGGTCAGCACAGCCCCCTTGGTTCCATCCAGGTTCTCCAGGGTGATGGACACCTTCC
AGTCGCCGCCCTTGGTTCCTTGACCCAACACGTATGTACCAGGTTCCTGGAACTGGAATCTCTTTCCATA
GAATGTTCTAAACCATCCTGCGGCCTCTACTCTGCATTCAATTACATACTGACACATTCGACAACATGTT
TTTCCTGGTTTATTTTCACACAGTCCATCTGATAGTATGTCTCTCGTGCAGGTGCCACAGCTGCTATCAA
TACATTCTCCTTCTTTAGCTTCACAGGAAGTTGGAACTGTGTTTGGTGGATCAGGTTCGTAAGGACAGTC
CTGGCAATGAACAGTGGCGCAGTAGACTAATGCAACGGCAAGAATTAAGGTCTTCATGGTGGCGGTACCA
AGCTTGCGTCTCCCTATAGTGAGTCGTATTAATTTCGATAAGCCAGTAAGCAGTGGGTTCTCTAGTTAGC
CAGAGAGCTCTGCTTATATAGACCTCCCACCGTACACGCCTACCGCCCATTTGCGTCAATGGGGCGGAGT
TGTTACGACATTTTGGAAAGTCCCGTTGATTTTGGTGCCAAAACAAACTCCCATTGACGTCAATGGGGTG
GAGACTTGGAAATCCCCGTGAGTCAAACCGCTATCCACGCCCATTGATGTACTGCCAAAACCGCATCACC
ATGGTAATAGCGATGACTAATACGTAGATGTACTGCCAAGTAGGAAAGTCCCATAAGGTCATGTACTGGG
CATAATGCCAGGCGGGCCATTTACCGTCATTGACGTCAATAGGGGGCGTACTTGGCATATGATACACTTG
ATGTACTGCCAAGTGGGCAGTTTACCGTAAATACTCCACCCATTGACGTCAATGGAAAGTCCCTATTGGC
GTTACTATGGGAACATACGTCATTATTGACGTCAATGGGCGGGGGTCGTTGGGCGGTCAGCCAGGCGGGC
CATTTACCGTAAGTTATGTAACGCGGAACTCCATATATGGGCTATGAACTAATGACCCCGTAATTGATTA
CTATTAATAACTAGTCAATAATCAATGTCAACGCGTATATCTGGCCCGTACATCGAAGCTGATGCAAAGA
TGGATAAAGTTTTAAACAGAGAGGAATCTTTGCAGCTAATGGACCTTCTAGGTCTTGAAAGGAGTGGGAA
TTGGCTCCGGTGCCCGTCAGTGGGCAGAGCGCACATCGCCCACAGTCCCCGAGAAGTTGGGGGGAGGGGT
CGGCAATTGAACCGGTGCCTAGAGAAGGTGGCGCGGGGTAAACTGGGAAAGTGATGTCGTGTACTGGCTC
CGCCTTTTTCCCGAGGGTGGGGGAGAACCGTATATAAGTGCAGTAGTCGCCGTGAACGTTCTTTTTCGCA
ACGGGTTTGCCGCCAGAACACAGGTAAGTGCCGTGTGTGGTTCCCGCGGGCCTGGCCTCTTTACGGGTTA
TGGCCCTTGCGTGCCTTGAATTACTTCCACCTGGCTGCAGTACGTGATTCTTGATCCCGAGCTTCGGGTT
GGAAGTGGGTGGGAGAGTTCGAGGCCTTGCGCTTAAGGAGCCCCTTCGCCTCGTGCTTGAGTTGAGGCCT
GGCCTGGGCGCTGGGGCCGCCGCGTGCGAATCTGGTGGCACCTTCGCGCCTGTCTCGCTGCTTTCGATAA
GTCTCTAGCCATTTAAAATTTTTGATGACCTGCTGCGACGCTTTTTTTCTGGCAAGATAGTCTTGTAAAT
GCGGGCCAAGATCTGCACACTGGTATTTCGGTTTTTGGGGCCGCGGGCGGCGACGGGGCCCGTGCGTCCC
AGCGCACATGTTCGGCGAGGCGGGGCCTGCGAGCGCGGCCACCGAGAATCGGACGGGGGTAGTCTCAAGC
TGGCCGGCCTGCTCTGGTGCCTGGCCTCGCGCCGCCGTGTATCGCCCCGCCCTGGGCGGCAAGGCTGGCC
CGGTCGGCACCAGTTGCGTGAGCGGAAAGATGGCCGCTTCCCGGCCCTGCTGCAGGGAGCTCAAAATGGA
GGACGCGGCGCTCGGGAGAGCGGGCGGGTGAGTCACCCACACAAAGGAAAAGGGCCTTTCCGTCCTCAGC
CGTCGCTTCATGTGACTCCACGGAGTACCGGGCGCCGTCCAGGCACCTCGATTAGTTCTCGAGCTTTTGG
AGTACGTCGTCTTTAGGTTGGGGGGAGGGGTTTTATGCGATGGAGTTTCCCCACACTGAGTGGGTGGAGA
CTGAAGTTAGGCCAGCTTGGCACTTGATGTAATTCTCCTTGGAATTTGCCCTTTTTGAGTTTGGATCTTG
GTTCATTCTCAAGCCTCAGACAGTGGTTCAAAGTTTTTTTCTTCCATTTCAGGTGTCGTGACGTACGGGA
TCCGCCACCATGGTGAGCAAGGGCGAGGAGGATAACATGGCCATCATCAAGGAGTTCATGCGCTTCAAGG
TGCACATGGAGGGCTCCGTGAACGGCCACGAGTTCGAGATCGAGGGCGAGGGCGAGGGCCGCCCCTACGA
GGGCACCCAGACCGCCAAGCTGAAGGTGACCAAGGGTGGCCCCCTGCCCTTCGCCTGGGACATCCTGTCC
CCTCAGTTCATGTACGGCTCCAAGGCCTACGTGAAGCACCCCGCCGACATCCCCGACTACTTGAAGCTGT
CCTTCCCCGAGGGCTTCAAGTGGGAGCGCGTGATGAACTTCGAGGACGGCGGCGTGGTGACCGTGACCCA
GGACTCCTCCCTGCAGGACGGCGAGTTCATCTACAAGGTGAAGCTGCGCGGCACCAACTTCCCCTCCGAC
GGCCCCGTAATGCAGAAGAAGACCATGGGCTGGGAGGCCTCCTCCGAGCGGATGTACCCCGAGGACGGCG
CCCTGAAGGGCGAGATCAAGCAGAGGCTGAAGCTGAAGGACGGCGGCCACTACGACGCTGAGGTCAAGAC
CACCTACAAGGCCAAGAAGCCCGTGCAGCTGCCCGGCGCCTACAACGTCAACATCAAGTTGGACATCACC
TCCCACAACGAGGACTACACCATCGTGGAACAGTACGAACGCGCCGAGGGCCGCCACTCCACCGGCGGCA
TGGACGAGCTGTACAAGTCTAGAGAGAGGTCAGCCCCATTGCTGAAGACCACGGGTGGAGGATCACCCCA
CCCGGATGCCCAGTTGACCCAGGACGCTCTTAAGGGTGGAGGAACACCCCACCCTCATAGGTTCCAGTAC
TGGACAGTTTAGGTAAATGTAAGCTGGCAGACCTTCACAGAAGCACCATCAGGGCTTCTGTCATTTTCCA
GGAACTTGGTGAGGATAGTGCGTGGAGCATCAGCCCACGCAGGTGAGTTCATTTTCCAGGTGCTGTGGGG
AAGCGGAGCTACTAACTTCAGCCTGCTGAAGCAGGCTGGCGACGTGGAGGAGAACCCTGGACCTGTAGGT
AGGGCCAATTTACTGACCGTACACCAAAATTTGCCTGCATTACCGGTCGATGCAACGAGTGATGAGGTTC
GCAAGAACCTGATGGACATGTTCAGGGATCGCCAGGCGTTTTCTGAGCATACCTGGAAAATGCTTCTGTC
CGTTTGCCGGTCGTGGGCGGCATGGTGCAAGTTGAATAACCGGAAATGGTTTCCCGCAGAACCTGAAGAT
GTTCGCGATTATCTTCTATATCTTCAGGCGCGCGGTCTGGCAGTAAAAACTATCCAGCAACATTTGGGCC
AGCTAAACATGCTTCATCGTCGGTCCGGGCTGCCACGACCAAGTGACAGCAATGCTGTTTCACTGGTTAT
GCGGCGGATCCGAAAAGAAAACGTTGATGCCGGTGAACGTGCAAAACAGGCTCTAGCGTTCGAACGCACT
GATTTCGACCAGGTTCGTTCACTCATGGAAAATAGCGATCGCTGCCAGGATATACGTAATCTGGCATTTC
TGGGGATTGCTTATAACACCCTGTTACGTATAGCCGAAATTGCCAGGATCAGGGTTAAAGATATCTCACG
TACTGACGGTGGGAGAATGTTAATCCATATTGGCAGAACGAAAACGCTGGTTAGCACCGCAGGTGTAGAG
AAGGCACTTAGCCTGGGGGTAACTAAACTGGTCGAGCGATGGATTTCCGTCTCTGGTGTAGCTGATGATC
CGAATAACTACCTGTTTTGCCGGGTCAGAAAAAATGGTGTTGCCGCGCCATCTGCCACCAGCCAGCTATC
AACTCGCGCCCTGGAAGGGATTTTTGAAGCAACTCATCGATTGATTTACGGCGCTAAGGATGACTCTGGT
CAGAGATACCTGGCCTGGTCTGGACACAGTGCCCGTGTCGGAGCCGCGCGAGATATGGCCCGCGCTGGAG
TTTCAATACCGGAGATCATGCAAGCTGGTGGCTGGACCAATGTAAATATTGTCATGAACTATATCCGTAA
CCTGGATAGTGAAACAGGGGCAATGGTGCGCCTGCTGGAAGATGGCGATGGACCGGTGGAACAAAAACTT
ATTTCTGAAGAAGATCTGTAAAATAAAATATCTTTATTTTCATTACATCTGTGTGTTGGTTTTTTGTGTG
CCCGGGTACCGAGCTCGAATTCACTGGCCGTCGTTTTACAACGTCGTGACTGGGAAAACCCTGGCGTTAC
CCAACTTAATCGCCTTGCAGCACATCCCCCTTTCGCCAGCTGGCGTAATAGCGAAGAGGCCCGCACCGAT
CGCCCTTCCCAACAGTTGCGCAGCCTGAATGGCGAATGGCGCCTGATGCGGTATTTTCTCCTTACGCATC
TGTGCGGTATTTCACACCGCATATGGTGCACTCTCAGTACAATCTGCTCTGATGCCGCATAGTTAAGCCA
GCCCCGACACCCGCCAACACCCGCTGACGCGCCCTGACGGGCTTGTCTGCTCCCGGCATCCGCTTACAGA
CAAGCTGTGACCGTCTCCGGGAGCTGCATGTGTCAGAGGTTTTCACCGTCATCACCGAAACGCGCGAGAC
GAAAGGGCCTCGTGATACGCCTATTTTTATAGGTTAATGTCATGATAATAATGGTTTCTTAGACGTCAGG
TGGCACTTTTCGGGGAAATGTGCGCGGAACCCCTATTTGTTTATTTTTCTAAATACATTCAAATATGTAT
CCGCTCATGAGACAATAACCCTGATAAATGCTTCAATAATATTGAAAAAGGAAGAGTATGAGTATTCAAC
ATTTCCGTGTCGCCCTTATTCCCTTTTTTGCGGCATTTTGCCTTCCTGTTTTTGCTCACCCAGAAACGCT
GGTGAAAGTAAAAGATGCTGAAGATCAGTTGGGTGCACGAGTGGGTTACATCGAACTGGATCTCAACAGC
GGTAAGATCCTTGAGAGTTTTCGCCCCGAAGAACGTTTTCCAATGATGAGCACTTTTAAAGTTCTGCTAT
GTGGCGCGGTATTATCCCGTATTGACGCCGGGCAAGAGCAACTCGGTCGCCGCATACACTATTCTCAGAA
TGACTTGGTTGAGTACTCACCAGTCACAGAAAAGCATCTTACGGATGGCATGACAGTAAGAGAATTATGC
AGTGCTGCCATAACCATGAGTGATAACACTGCGGCCAACTTACTTCTGACAACGATCGGAGGACCGAAGG
AGCTAACCGCTTTTTTGCACAACATGGGGGATCATGTAACTCGCCTTGATCGTTGGGAACCGGAGCTGAA
TGAAGCCATACCAAACGACGAGCGTGACACCACGATGCCTGTAGCAATGGCAACAACGTTGCGCAAACTA
TTAACTGGCGAACTACTTACTCTAGCTTCCCGGCAACAATTAATAGACTGGATGGAGGCGGATAAAGTTG
CAGGACCACTTCTGCGCTCGGCCCTTCCGGCTGGCTGGTTTATTGCTGATAAATCTGGAGCCGGTGAGCG
TGGGTCTGGCGGTATCATTGCAGCACTGGGGCCAGATGGTAAGCCCTCCCGTATCGTAGTTATCTACACG
ACGGGGAGTCAGGCAACTATGGATGAACGAAATAGACAGATCGCTGAGATAGGTGCCTCACTGATTAAGC
ATTGGTAACTGTCAGACCAAGTTTACTCATATATACTTTAGATTGATTTAAAACTTCATTTTTAATTTAA
AAGGATCTAGGTGAAGATCCTTTTTGATAATCTCATGACCAAAATCCCTTAACGTGAGTTTTCGTTCCAC
TGAGCGTCAGACCCCGTAGAAAAGATCAAAGGATCTTCTTGAGATCCTTTTTTTCTGCGCGTAATCTGCT
GCTTGCAAACAAAAAAACCACCGCTACCAGCGGTGGTTTGTTTGCCGGATCAAGAGCTACCAACTCTTTT
TCCGAAGGTAACTGGCTTCAGCAGAGCGCAGATACCAAATACTGTTCTTCTAGTGTAGCCGTAGTTAGGC
CACCACTTCAAGAACTCTGTAGCACCGCCTACATACCTCGCTCTGCTAATCCTGTTACCAGTGGCTGCTG
CCAGTGGCGATAAGTCGTGTCTTACCGGGTTGGACTCAAGACGATAGTTACCGGATAAGGCGCAGCGGTC
GGGCTGAACGGGGGGTTCGTGCACACAGCCCAGCTTGGAGCGAACGACCTACACCGAACTGAGATACCTA
CAGCGTGAGCTATGAGAAAGCGCCACGCTTCCCGAAGGGAGAAAGGCGGACAGGTATCCGGTAAGCGGCA
GGGTCGGAACAGGAGAGCGCACGAGGGAGCTTCCAGGGGGAAACGCCTGGTATCTTTATAGTCCTGTCGG
GTTTCGCCACCTCTGACTTGAGCGTCGATTTTTGTGATGCTCGTCAGGGGGGCGGAGCCTATGGAAAAAC
GCCAGCAACGCGGCCTTTTTACGGTTCCTGGCCTTTTGCTGGCCTTTTGCTCACATGTTCTTTCCTGCGT
TATCCCCTGATTCTGTGGATAACCGTATTACCGCCTTTGAGTGAGCTGATACCGCTCGCCGCAGCCGAAC
GACCGAGCGCAGCGAGTCAGTGAGCGAGGAAGCGGA
